Addgene plasmid #120693: Smp_123540-Cd4-bio-His
Purpose: Expression of recombinant S. mansoni protein
Depositing lab: Gavin Wright. Depositing organization: Wellcome Sanger Institute. Publication: A library of cell-surface and secreted proteins from Schistosoma mansoni identifies early serological markers of infection. Cécile Crosnier, Anna V. Protasio, Gabriel Rinaldi, Shona Wilson, Matthew Berriman, Gavin J. Wright. bioRXiv 10.1101/593616.
Backbone
  Vector backbone: pTT3
  Backbone manufacturer: Yves Durocher, NRC
  Backbone size w/o insert (bp): 6686
  Vector type: Mammalian Expression
Growth in bacteria
  Bacterial resistance: Ampicillin, 100 μg/mL
  Growth temperature: 37°C
  Growth strain: DH5alpha
  Copy number: High Copy
Gene/Insert
  Gene/Insert name: Smp_123540
  Species: Schistosoma mansoni
  Insert size (bp): 550
  Entrez Gene: Smp_123540 (a.k.a. Smp_123540)
  Promoter: CMV
  Tag / fusion protein: ratCd4(d3+4)-bio-6His (C terminal on backbone)
  Cloning method: Restriction Enzyme; 5′ cloning site NotI (not destroyed); 3′ cloning site AscI (not destroyed)
Terms and licenses: Academic/Nonprofit Terms; Industry Terms: Not Available to Industry
How to cite: Smp_123540-Cd4-bio-His was a gift from Gavin Wright (Addgene plasmid # 120693 ; http://n2t.net/addgene:120693 ; RRID:Addgene_120693)
