[The description below was written by a language model from this plasmid's Addgene catalogue record and pLannotate feature annotations shown in this document.]
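Description:
Smp_123540-Cd4-bio-His is a mammalian expression plasmid built on the pTT3 backbone for producing a recombinant, secreted form of the Schistosoma mansoni protein Smp_123540. It is propagated in E. coli as a high-copy plasmid through a ColE1/pUC-type origin and selected with ampicillin via the β-lactamase gene. The backbone also carries a fragment of the Epstein-Barr virus oriP, an element that supports episomal maintenance in cells expressing EBNA1 and is commonly exploited to boost yields in transient transfection. Small lac and tet promoter remnants near the bacterial origin appear to be cloning leftovers rather than functional parts of the design.

Expression is driven by the human CMV immediate-early enhancer and promoter, followed by adenovirus-derived leader and splice sequences and a chimeric intron fragment, which typically improve mRNA processing and translation. The short antisense hit to adenovirus terminal protein probably reflects this adenoviral leader region rather than an intended coding sequence. A fragment of a mouse immunoglobulin heavy chain signal sequence is annotated just before the insert, consistent with routing the product into the secretory pathway. The roughly 550 bp Smp_123540 insert sits between retained NotI and AscI sites and is fused at its C terminus to a backbone-encoded tag comprising rat Cd4 domains 3 and 4, a "bio" element presumed to be a biotinylation sequence, and a six-histidine tag. A rabbit β-globin polyadenylation signal ends the transcript. The parasite insert, bio element and His tag are not annotated individually in the feature table.

The His tag allows metal-affinity purification, while the Cd4 and bio elements would suit detection and oriented capture. The plasmid belongs to a library of S. mansoni cell-surface and secreted proteins used to look for early serological markers of infection.
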