Features (pLannotate 1.2.2; 18 found; start..end, strand, type, name):
      7..386     +  enhancer       CMV enhancer: human cytomegalovirus immediate early enhancer
    388..587     +  promoter       CMV promoter: human cytomegalovirus (CMV) immediate early promoter
    655..693     +  misc_feature   Ad SA (fragment): adenovirus major late transcript splice acceptor (Friedrich and Soriano, 1991)
    726..935     -  CDS            PTP (fragment): TERM_ADE02 - Experimental evidence at protein level: Swiss-Prot protein existence level 1. Protein covalently bound to the viral DNA that acts as a primer for viral genomic replication by DNA strand displacement. Assembles on the viral origin of replication in an initiation complex with viral polymerase, DBP, host NFIA and host POU2F1/OCT1. During initiation, the polymerase covalently couples the first dCTP with Ser- 580 of pTP. The terminal protein stimulates the template activity over 20 fold compared to protein-free templates. Neo-synthesized viral genomes are linked to two preterminal prot
    966..1055    +  intron         chimeric intron (fragment): chimera between introns from adenovirus and immunoglobulin heavy chain genes
   1074..1120    +  CDS            IgH signal sequence (fragment): signal sequence from the mouse immunoglobulin heavy chain variable region
   1746..2309    +  CDS            Cd4 (fragment): CD4_RAT - Experimental evidence at protein level: Swiss-Prot protein existence level 1. Integral membrane glycoprotein that plays an essential role in the immune response and serves multiple functions in responses against both external and internal offenses. In T-cells, functions primarily as a coreceptor for MHC class II molecule:peptide complex. The antigens presented by class II peptides are derived from extracellular proteins while class I peptides are derived from cytosolic proteins. Interacts simultaneously with the T-cell receptor (TCR) and the MHC class II presented by antigen presenti
   2469..2524    +  polyA_signal   β-globin poly(A) signal: rabbit β-globin polyadenylation signal (Gil and Proudfoot, 1987)
   3038..4719    -  rep_origin     oriP (fragment): Epstein-Barr virus oriP replication origin (Yates et al., 2000)
   4846..4950    +  promoter       AmpR promoter: bla
   4951..5811    +  CDS            AmpR: β-lactamase; bla; confers resistance to ampicillin, carbenicillin, and related antibiotics
   5982..6570    +  rep_origin     ori: high-copy-number ColE1/pMB1/pBR322/pUC origin of replication
   6753..6845    +  CDS            lacI (fragment): lac repressor; lacI; The lac repressor binds to the lac operator to inhibit transcription in E. coli. This inhibition can be relieved by adding lactose or isopropyl-β-D-thiogalactopyranoside (IPTG).
   6858..6879    +  protein_bind   CAP binding site: CAP binding activates transcription in the presence of cAMP. E. coli catabolite activator protein
   6894..6924    +  promoter       lac promoter: promoter for the E. coli lac operon
   6932..6948    +  protein_bind   lac operator: The lac repressor binds to the lac operator to inhibit transcription in E. coli. This inhibition can be relieved by adding lactose or isopropyl-β-D-thiogalactopyranoside (IPTG). lac repressor encoded by lacI
   7018..7034    +  promoter       tet promoter (fragment): E. coli promoter for tetracycline efflux protein gene
   7044..7069    -  CDS            bla(M) (fragment): β-lactamase lacking the signal sequence; bla(M); allows cytosolic expression of β-lactamase
>Addgene plasmid #120693 | Smp_123540-Cd4-bio-His | depositor full sequence | sequence record 229236 | Full Sequence
CATGTTGACATTGATTATTGACTAGTTATTAATAGTAATCAATTACGGGGTCATTAGTTCATAGCCCATA
TATGGAGTTCCGCGTTACATAACTTACGGTAAATGGCCCGCCTGGCTGACCGCCCAACGACCCCCGCCCA
TTGACGTCAATAATGACGTATGTTCCCATAGTAACGCCAATAGGGACTTTCCATTGACGTCAATGGGTGG
AGTATTTACGGTAAACTGCCCACTTGGCAGTACATCAAGTGTATCATATGCCAAGTCCGCCCCCTATTGA
CGTCAATGACGGTAAATGGCCCGCCTGGCATTATGCCCAGTACATGACCTTACGGGACTTTCCTACTTGG
CAGTACATCTACGTATTAGTCATCGCTATTACCATGGTGATGCGGTTTTGGCAGTACACCAATGGGCGTG
GATAGCGGTTTGACTCACGGGGATTTCCAAGTCTCCACCCCATTGACGTCAATGGGAGTTTGTTTTGGCA
CCAAAATCAACGGGACTTTCCAAAATGTCGTAATAACCCCGCCCCGTTGACGCAAATGGGCGGTAGGCGT
GTACGGTGGGAGGTCTATATAAGCAGAGCTCGTTTAGTGAACCGTCAGATCCTCACTCTCTTCCGCATCG
CTGTCTGCGAGGGCCAGCTGTTGGGCTCGCGGTTGAGGACAAACTCTTCGCGGTCTTTCCAGTACTCTTG
GATCGGAAACCCGTCGGCCTCCGAACGGTACTCCGCCACCGAGGGACCTGAGCGAGTCCGCATCGACCGG
ATCGGAAAACCTCTCGAGAAAGGCGTCTAACCAGTCACAGTCGCAAGGTAGGCTGAGCACCGTGGCGGGC
GGCAGCGGGTGGCGGTCGGGGTTGTTTCTGGCGGAGGTGCTGCTGATGATGTAATTAAAGTAGGCGGTCT
TGAGACGGCGGATGGTCGAGGTGAGGTGTGGCAGGCTTGAGATCCAGCTGTTGGGGTGAGTACTCCCTCT
CAAAAGCGGGCATTACTTCTGCGCTAAGATTGTCAGTTTCCAAAAACGAGGAGGATTTGATATTCACCTG
GCCCGATCTGGCCATACACTTGAGTGACAATGACATCCACTTTGCCTTTCTCTCCACAGGTGTCCACTCC
CAGGTCCAAGTTTGCCACCATGGAGTTTCAGACCCAGGTACTCATGTCCCTGCTGCTCTGCATGTCTGGT
GCGGCCGCCATCAAGCTGACCAAGGACCAGGACTACCTGCTGAAGGCCCACAACCGGATCCGGCAGTACG
CCAGAAGCTGCAACATCACCGGCCAGCCCCAGGCCAAGCGGATCCTGAACCTCGTGTGGGACGACCAGCT
GGCCCTGAAGGCCACCGAGCTGAGCAAGACCTGCAACTTCCGGTTCAGCAACGTGACCACCTACAAGTTC
AAGGACGTGGGCCAGAATATCGCCGGCTACGCCAACGTGCAGACCGCCATGGACGAGTGGGTCAACGAGT
ACCAGTACTACGACTTCGACAGCAACACCTGTAACAGCAAGAGCTGCGGCAACTACCTGCAGATCGTGTG
GCAGAAAACCACCCACATCGGCTGCGGCGTGACCGACTGCAGAAAGAGCCCCCAGTTCCCCTACGGCGTG
TTCGTCGTGTGCAACTACGCCCCTGGCGCCAAGTTCGACAAGAGCCCCTACGACGTGGTGTCCCACGCCA
AGTGCAGCATCCTGGAACTGAAGTGGAAGCGGTTCAACCTGAACGGCCAGAACTGCTACTGCTACCTGGG
CGCGCCGTCGACCTCCATCACGGCCTATAAGAGTGAGGGGGAGTCAGCGGAGTTCTCCTTCCCACTCAAC
CTTGGAGAGGAAAGCCTGCAGGGAGAGTTGAGATGGAAGGCAGAGAAGGCTCCTTCTTCCCAGTCCTGGA
TCACCTTCTCCCTAAAGAACCAAAAGGTGTCTGTGCAGAAGTCTACTAGCAACCCCAAGTTCCAGCTGTC
CGAAACGCTCCCACTCACCCTTCAGATACCCCAGGTCTCCCTTCAGTTTGCTGGTTCTGGCAACCTGACC
CTGACTCTGGACAGAGGGATACTGTATCAGGAAGTGAACCTGGTGGTGATGAAAGTGACTCAGCCCGACA
GCAACACTTTGACCTGTGAGGTGATGGGACCCACCTCACCCAAGATGAGACTGATCTTGAAGCAGGAGAA
TCAGGAGGCCAGGGTCTCCAGGCAGGAGAAAGTGATTCAAGTGCAGGCCCCTGAAGCAGGGGTGTGGCAA
TGTCTACTGAGTGAAGGTGAAGAGGTCAAGATGGACTCCAAGATCCAGGTTTTATCCAAAGGGTTGAATT
CCGGCAGCCTGCACCACATCCTGGACGCCCAGAAGATGCTGTGGAACCACAGGGACAGGAACCTGCCTCC
TCTGGCCCCTCTGGGCCCCCACCACCATCACCACCATTGAGTCTAGACACGTGATTAATTAAGGATCCCC
CGACCTCGACCTCTGGCTAATAAAGGAAATTTATTTTCATTGCAATAGTGTGTTGGAATTTTTTGTGTCT
CTCACTCGGAAGGACATATGGGAGGGCAAATCATTTGGTCGAGATCCCTCGGAGATCTCTAGCTAGAGGA
TCGATCCCCGCCCCGGACGAACTAAACCTGACTACGACATCTCTGCCCCTTCTTCGCGGGGCAGTGCATG
TAATCCCTTCAGTTGGTTGGTACAACTTGCCAACTGGGCCCTGTTCCACATGTGACACGGGGGGGGACCA
AACACAAAGGGGTTCTCTGACTGTAGTTGACATCCTTATAAATGGATGTGCACATTTGCCAACACTGAGT
GGCTTTCATCCTGGAGCAGACTTTGCAGTCTGTGGACTGCAACACAACATTGCCTTTATGTGTAACTCTT
GGCTGAAGCTCTTACACCAATGCTGGGGGACATGTACCTCCCAGGGGCCCAGGAAGACTACGGGAGGCTA
CACCAACGTCAATCAGAGGGGCCTGTGTAGCTACCGATAAGCGGACCCTCAAGAGGGCATTAGCAATAGT
GTTTATAAGGCCCCCTTGTTAACCCTAAACGGGTAGCATATGCTTCCCGGGTAGTAGTATATACTATCCA
GACTAACCCTAATTCAATAGCATATGTTACCCAACGGGAAGCATATGCTATCGAATTAGGGTTAGTAAAA
GGGTCCTAAGGAACAGCGATATCTCCCACCCCATGAGCTGTCACGGTTTTATTTACATGGGGTCAGGATT
CCACGAGGGTAGTGAACCATTTTAGTCACAAGGGCAGTGGCTGAAGATCAAGGAGCGGGCAGTGAACTCT
CCTGAATCTTCGCCTGCTTCTTCATTCTCCTTCGTTTAGCTAATAGAATAACTGCTGAGTTGTGAACAGT
AAGGTGTATGTGAGGTGCTCGAAAACAAGGTTTCAGGTGACGCCCCCAGAATAAAATTTGGACGGGGGGT
TCAGTGGTGGCATTGTGCTATGACACCAATATAACCCTCACAAACCCCTTGGGCAATAAATACTAGTGTA
GGAATGAAACATTCTGAATATCTTTAACAATAGAAATCCATGGGGTGGGGACAAGCCGTAAAGACTGGAT
GTCCATCTCACACGAATTTATGGCTATGGGCAACACATAATCCTAGTGCAATATGATACTGGGGTTATTA
AGATGTGTCCCAGGCAGGGACCAAGACAGGTGAACCATGTTGTTACACTCTATTTGTAACAAGGGGAAAG
AGAGTGGACGCCGACAGCAGCGGACTCCACTGGTTGTCTCTAACACCCCCGAAAATTAAACGGGGCTCCA
CGCCAATGGGGCCCATAAACAAAGACAAGTGGCCACTCTTTTTTTTGAAATTGTGGAGTGGGGGCACGCG
TCAGCCCCCACACGCCGCCCTGCGGTTTTGGACTGTAAAATAAGGGTGTAATAACTTGGCTGATTGTAAC
CCCGCTAACCACTGCGGTCAAACCACTTGCCCACAAAACCACTAATGGCACCCCGGGGAATACCTGCATA
AGTAGGTGGGCGGGCCAAGATAGGGGCGCGATTGCTGCGATCTGGAGGACAAATTACACACACTTGCGCC
TGAGCGCCAAGCACAGGGTTGTTGGTCCTCATATTCACGAGGTCGCTGAGAGCACGGTGGGCTAATGTTG
CCATGGGTAGCATATACTACCCAAATATCTGGATAGCATATGCTATCCTAATCTATATCTGGGTAGCATA
GGCTATCCTAATCTATATCTGGGTAGCATATGCTATCCTAATCTATATCTGGGTAGTATATGCTATCCTA
ATTTATATCTGGGTAGCATAGGCTATCCTAATCTATATCTGGGTAGCATATGCTATCCTAATCTATATCT
GGGTAGTATATGCTATCCTAATCTGTATCCGGGTAGCATATGCTATCCTAATAGAGATTAGGGTAGTATA
TGCTATCCTAATTTATATCTGGGTAGCATATACTACCCAAATATCTGGATAGCATATGCTATCCTAATCT
ATATCTGGGTAGCATATGCTATCCTAATCTATATCTGGGTAGCATAGGCTATCCTAATCTATATCTGGGT
AGCATATGCTATCCTAATCTATATCTGGGTAGTATATGCTATCCTAATTTATATCTGGGTAGCATAGGCT
ATCCTAATCTATATCTGGGTAGCATATGCTATCCTAATCTATATCTGGGTAGTATATGCTATCCTAATCT
GTATCCGGGTAGCATATGCTATCCTCATGATAAGCTGTCAAACATGAGAATTTTCTTGAAGACGAAAGGG
CCTCGTGATACGCCTATTTTTATAGGTTAATGTCATGATAATAATGGTTTCTTAGACGTCAGGTGGCACT
TTTCGGGGAAATGTGCGCGGAACCCCTATTTGTTTATTTTTCTAAATACATTCAAATATGTATCCGCTCA
TGAGACAATAACCCTGATAAATGCTTCAATAATATTGAAAAAGGAAGAGTATGAGTATTCAACATTTCCG
TGTCGCCCTTATTCCCTTTTTTGCGGCATTTTGCCTTCCTGTTTTTGCTCACCCAGAAACGCTGGTGAAA
GTAAAAGATGCTGAAGATCAGTTGGGTGCACGAGTGGGTTACATCGAACTGGATCTCAACAGCGGTAAGA
TCCTTGAGAGTTTTCGCCCCGAAGAACGTTTTCCAATGATGAGCACTTTTAAAGTTCTGCTATGTGGCGC
GGTATTATCCCGTGTTGACGCCGGGCAAGAGCAACTCGGTCGCCGCATACACTATTCTCAGAATGACTTG
GTTGAGTACTCACCAGTCACAGAAAAGCATCTTACGGATGGCATGACAGTAAGAGAATTATGCAGTGCTG
CCATAACCATGAGTGATAACACTGCGGCCAACTTACTTCTGACAACGATCGGAGGACCGAAGGAGCTAAC
CGCTTTTTTGCACAACATGGGGGATCATGTAACTCGCCTTGATCGTTGGGAACCGGAGCTGAATGAAGCC
ATACCAAACGACGAGCGTGACACCACGATGCCTGCAGCAATGGCAACAACGTTGCGCAAACTATTAACTG
GCGAACTACTTACTCTAGCTTCCCGGCAACAATTAATAGACTGGATGGAGGCGGATAAAGTTGCAGGACC
ACTTCTGCGCTCGGCCCTTCCGGCTGGCTGGTTTATTGCTGATAAATCTGGAGCCGGTGAGCGTGGGTCT
CGCGGTATCATTGCAGCACTGGGGCCAGATGGTAAGCCCTCCCGTATCGTAGTTATCTACACGACGGGGA
GTCAGGCAACTATGGATGAACGAAATAGACAGATCGCTGAGATAGGTGCCTCACTGATTAAGCATTGGTA
ACTGTCAGACCAAGTTTACTCATATATACTTTAGATTGATTTAAAACTTCATTTTTAATTTAAAAGGATC
TAGGTGAAGATCCTTTTTGATAATCTCATGACCAAAATCCCTTAACGTGAGTTTTCGTTCCACTGAGCGT
CAGACCCCGTAGAAAAGATCAAAGGATCTTCTTGAGATCCTTTTTTTCTGCGCGTAATCTGCTGCTTGCA
AACAAAAAAACCACCGCTACCAGCGGTGGTTTGTTTGCCGGATCAAGAGCTACCAACTCTTTTTCCGAAG
GTAACTGGCTTCAGCAGAGCGCAGATACCAAATACTGTTCTTCTAGTGTAGCCGTAGTTAGGCCACCACT
TCAAGAACTCTGTAGCACCGCCTACATACCTCGCTCTGCTAATCCTGTTACCAGTGGCTGCTGCCAGTGG
CGATAAGTCGTGTCTTACCGGGTTGGACTCAAGACGATAGTTACCGGATAAGGCGCAGCGGTCGGGCTGA
ACGGGGGGTTCGTGCACACAGCCCAGCTTGGAGCGAACGACCTACACCGAACTGAGATACCTACAGCGTG
AGCTATGAGAAAGCGCCACGCTTCCCGAAGGGAGAAAGGCGGACAGGTATCCGGTAAGCGGCAGGGTCGG
AACAGGAGAGCGCACGAGGGAGCTTCCAGGGGGAAACGCCTGGTATCTTTATAGTCCTGTCGGGTTTCGC
CACCTCTGACTTGAGCGTCGATTTTTGTGATGCTCGTCAGGGGGGCGGAGCCTATGGAAAAACGCCAGCA
ACGCGGCCTTTTTACGGTTCCTGGCCTTTTGCTGGCCTTTTGCTCACATGTTCTTTCCTGCGTTATCCCC
TGATTCTGTGGATAACCGTATTACCGCCTTTGAGTGAGCTGATACCGCTCGCCGCAGCCGAACGACCGAG
CGCAGCGAGTCAGTGAGCGAGGAAGCGGAAGAGCGCCCAATACGCAAACCGCCTCTCCCCGCGCGTTGGC
CGATTCATTAATGCAGCTGGCACGACAGGTTTCCCGACTGGAAAGCGGGCAGTGAGCGCAACGCAATTAA
TGTGAGTTAGCTCACTCATTAGGCACCCCAGGCTTTACACTTTATGCTTCCGGCTCGTATGTTGTGTGGA
ATTGTGAGCGGATAACAATTTCACACAGGAAACAGCTATGACCATGATTACGCCAAGCTCTAGCTAGAGG
TCGACCAATTCTCATGTTTGACAGCTTATCATCGCAGATCCGGGCAACGTTGTTGCCATTGCTGCAGGCG
CAGAACTGGTAGGTATGGAAGATCTATACATTGAATCAATATTGGCAATTAGCCATATTAGTCATTGGTT
ATATAGCATAAATCAATATTGGCTATTGGCCATTGCATACGTTGTATCTATATCATAATATGTACATTTA
TATTGGCTCATGTCCAATATGACCGC
