Features (pLannotate 1.2.2; 18 found; start..end, strand, type, name):
      7..386     +  enhancer       CMV enhancer: human cytomegalovirus immediate early enhancer
    388..587     +  promoter       CMV promoter: human cytomegalovirus (CMV) immediate early promoter
    655..693     +  misc_feature   Ad SA (fragment): adenovirus major late transcript splice acceptor (Friedrich and Soriano, 1991)
    726..935     -  CDS            PTP (fragment): TERM_ADE02 - Experimental evidence at protein level: Swiss-Prot protein existence level 1. Protein covalently bound to the viral DNA that acts as a primer for viral genomic replication by DNA strand displacement. Assembles on the viral origin of replication in an initiation complex with viral polymerase, DBP, host NFIA and host POU2F1/OCT1. During initiation, the polymerase covalently couples the first dCTP with Ser- 580 of pTP. The terminal protein stimulates the template activity over 20 fold compared to protein-free templates. Neo-synthesized viral genomes are linked to two preterminal prot
    966..1055    +  intron         chimeric intron (fragment): chimera between introns from adenovirus and immunoglobulin heavy chain genes
   1074..1120    +  CDS            IgH signal sequence (fragment): signal sequence from the mouse immunoglobulin heavy chain variable region
   1746..2309    +  CDS            Cd4 (fragment): CD4_RAT - Experimental evidence at protein level: Swiss-Prot protein existence level 1. Integral membrane glycoprotein that plays an essential role in the immune response and serves multiple functions in responses against both external and internal offenses. In T-cells, functions primarily as a coreceptor for MHC class II molecule:peptide complex. The antigens presented by class II peptides are derived from extracellular proteins while class I peptides are derived from cytosolic proteins. Interacts simultaneously with the T-cell receptor (TCR) and the MHC class II presented by antigen presenti
   2469..2524    +  polyA_signal   β-globin poly(A) signal: rabbit β-globin polyadenylation signal (Gil and Proudfoot, 1987)
   3038..4719    -  rep_origin     oriP (fragment): Epstein-Barr virus oriP replication origin (Yates et al., 2000)
   4846..4950    +  promoter       AmpR promoter: bla
   4951..5811    +  CDS            AmpR: β-lactamase; bla; confers resistance to ampicillin, carbenicillin, and related antibiotics
   5982..6570    +  rep_origin     ori: high-copy-number ColE1/pMB1/pBR322/pUC origin of replication
   6753..6845    +  CDS            lacI (fragment): lac repressor; lacI; The lac repressor binds to the lac operator to inhibit transcription in E. coli. This inhibition can be relieved by adding lactose or isopropyl-β-D-thiogalactopyranoside (IPTG).
   6858..6879    +  protein_bind   CAP binding site: CAP binding activates transcription in the presence of cAMP. E. coli catabolite activator protein
   6894..6924    +  promoter       lac promoter: promoter for the E. coli lac operon
   6932..6948    +  protein_bind   lac operator: The lac repressor binds to the lac operator to inhibit transcription in E. coli. This inhibition can be relieved by adding lactose or isopropyl-β-D-thiogalactopyranoside (IPTG). lac repressor encoded by lacI
   7018..7034    +  promoter       tet promoter (fragment): E. coli promoter for tetracycline efflux protein gene
   7044..7069    -  CDS            bla(M) (fragment): β-lactamase lacking the signal sequence; bla(M); allows cytosolic expression of β-lactamase
>Addgene plasmid #120693 | Smp_123540-Cd4-bio-His | addgene full sequence | sequence record 234786 | Addgene NGS Result
CATGTTGACATTGATTATTGACTAGTTATTAATAGTAATCAATTACGGGGTCATTAGTTCATAGCCCATA
TATGGAGTTCCGCGTTACATAACTTACGGTAAATGGCCCGCCTGGCTGACCGCCCAACGACCCCCGCCCA
TTGACGTCAATAATGACGTATGTTCCCATAGTAACGCCAATAGGGACTTTCCATTGACGTCAATGGGTGG
AGTATTTACGGTAAACTGCCCACTTGGCAGTACATCAAGTGTATCATATGCCAAGTCCGCCCCCTATTGA
CGTCAATGACGGTAAATGGCCCGCCTGGCATTATGCCCAGTACATGACCTTACGGGACTTTCCTACTTGG
CAGTACATCTACGTATTAGTCATCGCTATTACCATGGTGATGCGGTTTTGGCAGTACACCAATGGGCGTG
GATAGCGGTTTGACTCACGGGGATTTCCAAGTCTCCACCCCATTGACGTCAATGGGAGTTTGTTTTGGCA
CCAAAATCAACGGGACTTTCCAAAATGTCGTAATAACCCCGCCCCGTTGACGCAAATGGGCGGTAGGCGT
GTACGGTGGGAGGTCTATATAAGCAGAGCTCGTTTAGTGAACCGTCAGATCCTCACTCTCTTCCGCATCG
CTGTCTGCGAGGGCCAGCTGTTGGGCTCGCGGTTGAGGACAAACTCTTCGCGGTCTTTCCAGTACTCTTG
GATCGGAAACCCGTCGGCCTCCGAACGGTACTCCGCCACCGAGGGACCTGAGCGAGTCCGCATCGACCGG
ATCGGAAAACCTCTCGAGAAAGGCGTCTAACCAGTCACAGTCGCAAGGTAGGCTGAGCACCGTGGCGGGC
GGCAGCGGGTGGCGGTCGGGGTTGTTTCTGGCGGAGGTGCTGCTGATGATGTAATTAAAGTAGGCGGTCT
TGAGACGGCGGATGGTCGAGGTGAGGTGTGGCAGGCTTGAGATCCAGCTGTTGGGGTGAGTACTCCCTCT
CAAAAGCGGGCATTACTTCTGCGCTAAGATTGTCAGTTTCCAAAAACGAGGAGGATTTGATATTCACCTG
GCCCGATCTGGCCATACACTTGAGTGACAATGACATCCACTTTGCCTTTCTCTCCACAGGTGTCCACTCC
CAGGTCCAAGTTTGCCACCATGGAGTTTCAGACCCAGGTACTCATGTCCCTGCTGCTCTGCATGTCTGGT
GCGGCCGCCATCAAGCTGACCAAGGACCAGGACTACCTGCTGAAGGCCCACAACCGGATCCGGCAGTACG
CCAGAAGCTGCAACATCACCGGCCAGCCCCAGGCCAAGCGGATCCTGAACCTCGTGTGGGACGACCAGCT
GGCCCTGAAGGCCACCGAGCTGAGCAAGACCTGCAACTTCCGGTTCAGCAACGTGACCACCTACAAGTTC
AAGGACGTGGGCCAGAATATCGCCGGCTACGCCAACGTGCAGACCGCCATGGACGAGTGGGTCAACGAGT
ACCAGTACTACGACTTCGACAGCAACACCTGTAACAGCAAGAGCTGCGGCAACTACCTGCAGATCGTGTG
GCAGAAAACCACCCACATCGGCTGCGGCGTGACCGACTGCAGAAAGAGCCCCCAGTTCCCCTACGGCGTG
TTCGTCGTGTGCAACTACGCCCCTGGCGCCAAGTTCGACAAGAGCCCCTACGACGTGGTGTCCCACGCCA
AGTGCAGCATCCTGGAACTGAAGTGGAAGCGGTTCAACCTGAACGGCCAGAACTGCTACTGCTACCTGGG
CGCGCCGTCGACCTCCATCACGGCCTATAAGAGTGAGGGGGAGTCAGCGGAGTTCTCCTTCCCACTCAAC
CTTGGAGAGGAAAGCCTGCAGGGAGAGTTGAGATGGAAGGCAGAGAAGGCTCCTTCTTCCCAGTCCTGGA
TCACCTTCTCCCTAAAGAACCAAAAGGTGTCTGTGCAGAAGTCTACTAGCAACCCCAAGTTCCAGCTGTC
CGAAACGCTCCCACTCACCCTTCAGATACCCCAGGTCTCCCTTCAGTTTGCTGGTTCTGGCAACCTGACC
CTGACTCTGGACAGAGGGATACTGTATCAGGAAGTGAACCTGGTGGTGATGAAAGTGACTCAGCCCGACA
GCAACACTTTGACCTGTGAGGTGATGGGACCCACCTCACCCAAGATGAGACTGATCTTGAAGCAGGAGAA
TCAGGAGGCCAGGGTCTCCAGGCAGGAGAAAGTGATTCAAGTGCAGGCCCCTGAAGCAGGGGTGTGGCAA
TGTCTACTGAGTGAAGGTGAAGAGGTCAAGATGGACTCCAAGATCCAGGTTTTATCCAAAGGGTTGAATT
CCGGCAGCCTGCACCACATCCTGGACGCCCAGAAGATGCTGTGGAACCACAGGGACAGGAACCTGCCTCC
TCTGGCCCCTCTGGGCCCCCACCACCATCACCACCATTGAGTCTAGACACGTGATTAATTAAGGATCCCC
CGACCTCGACCTCTGGCTAATAAAGGAAATTTATTTTCATTGCAATAGTGTGTTGGAATTTTTTGTGTCT
CTCACTCGGAAGGACATATGGGAGGGCAAATCATTTGGTCGAGATCCCTCGGAGATCTCTAGCTAGAGGA
TCGATCCCCGCCCCGGACGAACTAAACCTGACTACGACATCTCTGCCCCTTCTTCGCGGGGCAGTGCATG
TAATCCCTTCAGTTGGTTGGTACAACTTGCCAACTGGGCCCTGTTCCACATGTGACACGGGGGGGGACCA
AACACAAAGGGGTTCTCTGACTGTAGTTGACATCCTTATAAATGGATGTGCACATTTGCCAACACTGAGT
GGCTTTCATCCTGGAGCAGACTTTGCAGTCTGTGGACTGCAACACAACATTGCCTTTATGTGTAACTCTT
GGCTGAAGCTCTTACACCAATGCTGGGGGACATGTACCTCCCAGGGGCCCAGGAAGACTACGGGAGGCTA
CACCAACGTCAATCAGAGGGGCCTGTGTAGCTACCGATAAGCGGACCCTCAAGAGGGCATTAGCAATAGT
GTTTATAAGGCCCCCTTGTTAACCCTAAACGGGTAGCATATGCTTCCCGGGTAGTAGTATATACTATCCA
GACTAACCCTAATTCAATAGCATATGTTACCCAACGGGAAGCATATGCTATCGAATTAGGGTTAGTAAAA
GGGTCCTAAGGAACAGCGATATCTCCCACCCCATGAGCTGTCACGGTTTTATTTACATGGGGTCAGGATT
CCACGAGGGTAGTGAACCATTTTAGTCACAAGGGCAGTGGCTGAAGATCAAGGAGCGGGCAGTGAACTCT
CCTGAATCTTCGCCTGCTTCTTCATTCTCCTTCGTTTAGCTAATAGAATAACTGCTGAGTTGTGAACAGT
AAGGTGTATGTGAGGTGCTCGAAAACAAGGTTTCAGGTGACGCCCCCAGAATAAAATTTGGACGGGGGGT
TCAGTGGTGGCATTGTGCTATGACACCAATATAACCCTCACAAACCCCTTGGGCAATAAATACTAGTGTA
GGAATGAAACATTCTGAATATCTTTAACAATAGAAATCCATGGGGTGGGGACAAGCCGTAAAGACTGGAT
GTCCATCTCACACGAATTTATGGCTATGGGCAACACATAATCCTAGTGCAATATGATACTGGGGTTATTA
AGATGTGTCCCAGGCAGGGACCAAGACAGGTGAACCATGTTGTTACACTCTATTTGTAACAAGGGGAAAG
AGAGTGGACGCCGACAGCAGCGGACTCCACTGGTTGTCTCTAACACCCCCGAAAATTAAACGGGGCTCCA
CGCCAATGGGGCCCATAAACAAAGACAAGTGGCCACTCTTTTTTTTGAAATTGTGGAGTGGGGGCACGCG
TCAGCCCCCACACGCCGCCCTGCGGTTTTGGACTGTAAAATAAGGGTGTAATAACTTGGCTGATTGTAAC
CCCGCTAACCACTGCGGTCAAACCACTTGCCCACAAAACCACTAATGGCACCCCGGGGAATACCTGCATA
AGTAGGTGGGCGGGCCAAGATAGGGGCGCGATTGCTGCGATCTGGAGGACAAATTACACACACTTGCGCC
TGAGCGCCAAGCACAGGGTTGTTGGTCCTCATATTCACGAGGTCGCTGAGAGCACGGTGGGCTAATGTTG
CCATGGGTAGCATATACTACCCAAATATCTGGATAGCATATGCTATCCTAATCTATATCTGGGTAGCATA
GGCTATCCTAATCTATATCTGGGTAGCATATGCTATCCTAATCTATATCTGGGTAGTATATGCTATCCTA
ATTTATATCTGGGTAGCATAGGCTATCCTAATCTATATCTGGGTAGCATATGCTATCCTAATCTATATCT
GGGTAGTATATGCTATCCTAATCTGTATCCGGGTAGCATATGCTATCCTAATAGAGATTAGGGTAGTATA
TGCTATCCTAATTTATATCTGGGTAGCATATACTACCCAAATATCTGGATAGCATATGCTATCCTAATCT
ATATCTGGGTAGCATATGCTATCCTAATCTATATCTGGGTAGCATAGGCTATCCTAATCTATATCTGGGT
AGCATATGCTATCCTAATCTATATCTGGGTAGTATATGCTATCCTAATCTATATCTGGGTAGCATAGGCT
ATCCTAATCTATATCTGGGTAGCATATGCTATCCTAATCTATATCTGGGTAGTATATGCTATCCTAATCT
GTATCCGGGTAGCATATGCTATCCTCATGATAAGCTGTCAAACATGAGAATTTTCTTGAAGACGAAAGGG
CCTCGTGATACGCCTATTTTTATAGGTTAATGTCATGATAATAATGGTTTCTTAGACGTCAGGTGGCACT
TTTCGGGGAAATGTGCGCGGAACCCCTATTTGTTTATTTTTCTAAATACATTCAAATATGTATCCGCTCA
TGAGACAATAACCCTGATAAATGCTTCAATAATATTGAAAAAGGAAGAGTATGAGTATTCAACATTTCCG
TGTCGCCCTTATTCCCTTTTTTGCGGCATTTTGCCTTCCTGTTTTTGCTCACCCAGAAACGCTGGTGAAA
GTAAAAGATGCTGAAGATCAGTTGGGTGCACGAGTGGGTTACATCGAACTGGATCTCAACAGCGGTAAGA
TCCTTGAGAGTTTTCGCCCCGAAGAACGTTTTCCAATGATGAGCACTTTTAAAGTTCTGCTATGTGGCGC
GGTATTATCCCGTGTTGACGCCGGGCAAGAGCAACTCGGTCGCCGCATACACTATTCTCAGAATGACTTG
GTTGAGTACTCACCAGTCACAGAAAAGCATCTTACGGATGGCATGACAGTAAGAGAATTATGCAGTGCTG
CCATAACCATGAGTGATAACACTGCGGCCAACTTACTTCTGACAACGATCGGAGGACCGAAGGAGCTAAC
CGCTTTTTTGCACAACATGGGGGATCATGTAACTCGCCTTGATCGTTGGGAACCGGAGCTGAATGAAGCC
ATACCAAACGACGAGCGTGACACCACGATGCCTGCAGCAATGGCAACAACGTTGCGCAAACTATTAACTG
GCGAACTACTTACTCTAGCTTCCCGGCAACAATTAATAGACTGGATGGAGGCGGATAAAGTTGCAGGACC
ACTTCTGCGCTCGGCCCTTCCGGCTGGCTGGTTTATTGCTGATAAATCTGGAGCCGGTGAGCGTGGGTCT
CGCGGTATCATTGCAGCACTGGGGCCAGATGGTAAGCCCTCCCGTATCGTAGTTATCTACACGACGGGGA
GTCAGGCAACTATGGATGAACGAAATAGACAGATCGCTGAGATAGGTGCCTCACTGATTAAGCATTGGTA
ACTGTCAGACCAAGTTTACTCATATATACTTTAGATTGATTTAAAACTTCATTTTTAATTTAAAAGGATC
TAGGTGAAGATCCTTTTTGATAATCTCATGACCAAAATCCCTTAACGTGAGTTTTCGTTCCACTGAGCGT
CAGACCCCGTAGAAAAGATCAAAGGATCTTCTTGAGATCCTTTTTTTCTGCGCGTAATCTGCTGCTTGCA
AACAAAAAAACCACCGCTACCAGCGGTGGTTTGTTTGCCGGATCAAGAGCTACCAACTCTTTTTCCGAAG
GTAACTGGCTTCAGCAGAGCGCAGATACCAAATACTGTTCTTCTAGTGTAGCCGTAGTTAGGCCACCACT
TCAAGAACTCTGTAGCACCGCCTACATACCTCGCTCTGCTAATCCTGTTACCAGTGGCTGCTGCCAGTGG
CGATAAGTCGTGTCTTACCGGGTTGGACTCAAGACGATAGTTACCGGATAAGGCGCAGCGGTCGGGCTGA
ACGGGGGGTTCGTGCACACAGCCCAGCTTGGAGCGAACGACCTACACCGAACTGAGATACCTACAGCGTG
AGCTATGAGAAAGCGCCACGCTTCCCGAAGGGAGAAAGGCGGACAGGTATCCGGTAAGCGGCAGGGTCGG
AACAGGAGAGCGCACGAGGGAGCTTCCAGGGGGAAACGCCTGGTATCTTTATAGTCCTGTCGGGTTTCGC
CACCTCTGACTTGAGCGTCGATTTTTGTGATGCTCGTCAGGGGGGCGGAGCCTATGGAAAAACGCCAGCA
ACGCGGCCTTTTTACGGTTCCTGGCCTTTTGCTGGCCTTTTGCTCACATGTTCTTTCCTGCGTTATCCCC
TGATTCTGTGGATAACCGTATTACCGCCTTTGAGTGAGCTGATACCGCTCGCCGCAGCCGAACGACCGAG
CGCAGCGAGTCAGTGAGCGAGGAAGCGGAAGAGCGCCCAATACGCAAACCGCCTCTCCCCGCGCGTTGGC
CGATTCATTAATGCAGCTGGCACGACAGGTTTCCCGACTGGAAAGCGGGCAGTGAGCGCAACGCAATTAA
TGTGAGTTAGCTCACTCATTAGGCACCCCAGGCTTTACACTTTATGCTTCCGGCTCGTATGTTGTGTGGA
ATTGTGAGCGGATAACAATTTCACACAGGAAACAGCTATGACCATGATTACGCCAAGCTCTAGCTAGAGG
TCGACCAATTCTCATGTTTGACAGCTTATCATCGCAGATCCGGGCAACGTTGTTGCCATTGCTGCAGGCG
CAGAACTGGTAGGTATGGAAGATCTATACATTGAATCAATATTGGCAATTAGCCATATTAGTCATTGGTT
ATATAGCATAAATCAATATTGGCTATTGGCCATTGCATACGTTGTATCTATATCATAATATGTACATTTA
TATTGGCTCATGTCCAATATGACCGC
